>Addgene plasmid #101208 | pJSC120 - Bacterial expression plasmid for SpCas9 + N497A/R661A/Q695A, HNH FRET variant | addgene full sequence | sequence record 198110 | Addgene NGS Result
CACCGCCGCCGCAAGGAATGGTGCATGCAAGGAGATGGCGCCCAACAGTCCCCCGGCCACGGGGCCTGCC
ACCATACCCACGCCGAAACAAGCGCTCATGAGCCCGAAGTGGCGAGCCCGATCTTCCCCATCGGTGATGT
CGGCGATATAGGCGCCAGCAACCGCACCTGTGGCGCCGGTGATGCCGGCCACGATGCGTCCGGCGTAGAG
GATCGAGATCTCGATCCCGCGAAATTAATACGACTCACTATAGGGAGACCACAACGGTTTCCCTCTAGTG
CCGGCTCCGGAGAGCTCTTTAATTAAGCGGCCGCCCTGCAGGACTCGAGTTCTAGAAATAATTTTGTTTA
ACTTTAAGAAGGAGATATACATATGAAATCTTCTCACCATCACCATCACCATCACCATCACCATGGTTCT
TCTATGAAAATCGAAGAAGGTAAACTGGTAATCTGGATTAACGGCGATAAAGGCTATAACGGTCTCGCTG
AAGTCGGTAAGAAATTCGAGAAAGATACCGGAATTAAAGTCACCGTTGAGCATCCGGATAAACTGGAAGA
GAAATTCCCACAGGTTGCGGCAACTGGCGATGGCCCTGACATTATCTTCTGGGCACACGACCGCTTTGGT
GGCTACGCTCAATCTGGCCTGTTGGCTGAAATCACCCCGGACAAAGCGTTCCAGGACAAGCTGTATCCGT
TTACCTGGGATGCCGTACGTTACAACGGCAAGCTGATTGCTTACCCGATCGCTGTTGAAGCGTTATCGCT
GATTTATAACAAAGATCTGCTGCCGAACCCGCCAAAAACCTGGGAAGAGATCCCGGCGCTGGATAAAGAA
CTGAAAGCGAAAGGTAAGAGCGCGCTGATGTTCAACCTGCAAGAACCGTACTTCACCTGGCCGCTGATTG
CTGCTGACGGGGGTTATGCGTTCAAGTATGAAAACGGCAAGTACGACATTAAAGACGTGGGCGTGGATAA
CGCTGGCGCAAAAGCGGGTCTGACCTTCCTGGTTGACCTGATTAAAAACAAACACATGAATGCAGACACC
GATTACTCCATCGCAGAAGCTGCCTTTAATAAAGGCGAAACAGCGATGACCATCAACGGCCCGTGGGCAT
GGTCCAACATCGACACCAGCAAAGTGAATTATGGTGTAACGGTACTGCCGACCTTCAAGGGTCAACCATC
CAAACCGTTCGTTGGCGTGCTGAGCGCAGGTATTAACGCCGCCAGTCCGAACAAAGAGCTGGCAAAAGAG
TTCCTCGAAAACTATCTGCTGACTGATGAAGGTCTGGAAGCGGTTAATAAAGACAAACCGCTGGGTGCCG
TAGCGCTGAAGTCTTACGAGGAAGAGTTGGCGAAAGATCCACGTATTGCCGCCACTATGGAAAACGCCCA
GAAAGGTGAAATCATGCCGAACATCCCGCAGATGTCCGCTTTCTGGTATGCCGTGCGTACTGCGGTGATC
AACGCCGCCAGCGGTCGTCAGACTGTCGATGAAGCCCTGAAAGACGCGCAGACTAATTCGAGCTCGAACA
ACAACAACAATAACAATAACAACAACCTCGGGATCGAGGAAAACCTGTACTTCCAATCCAATGCAATGGA
TAAGAAATACTCAATAGGCTTAGATATCGGCACAAATAGCGTCGGATGGGCGGTGATCACTGATGAATAT
AAGGTTCCGTCTAAAAAGTTCAAGGTTCTGGGAAATACAGACCGCCACAGTATCAAAAAAAATCTTATAG
GGGCTCTTTTATTTGACAGTGGAGAGACAGCGGAAGCGACTCGTCTCAAACGGACAGCTCGTAGAAGGTA
TACACGTCGGAAGAATCGTATTTCTTATCTACAGGAGATTTTTTCAAATGAGATGGCGAAAGTAGATGAT
AGTTTCTTTCATCGACTTGAAGAGTCTTTTTTGGTGGAAGAAGACAAGAAGCATGAACGTCATCCTATTT
TTGGAAATATAGTAGATGAAGTTGCTTATCATGAGAAATATCCAACTATCTATCATCTGCGAAAAAAATT
GGTAGATTCTACTGATAAAGCGGATTTGCGCTTAATCTATTTGGCCTTAGCGCATATGATTAAGTTTCGT
GGTCATTTTTTGATTGAGGGAGATTTAAATCCTGATAATAGTGATGTGGACAAACTATTTATCCAGTTGG
TACAAACCTACAATCAATTATTTGAAGAAAACCCTATTAACGCAAGTGGAGTAGATGCTAAAGCGATTCT
TTCTGCACGATTGAGTAAATCAAGACGATTAGAAAATCTCATTGCTCAGCTCCCCGGTGAGAAGAAAAAT
GGCTTATTTGGGAATCTCATTGCTTTGTCATTGGGTTTGACCCCTAATTTTAAATCAAATTTTGATTTGG
CAGAAGATGCTAAATTACAGCTTTCAAAAGATACTTACGATGATGATTTAGATAATTTATTGGCGCAAAT
TGGAGATCAATATGCTGATTTGTTTTTGGCAGCTAAGAATTTATCAGATGCTATTTTACTTTCAGATATC
CTAAGAGTAAATACTGAAATAACTAAGGCTCCCCTATCAGCTTCAATGATTAAACGCTACGATGAACATC
ATCAAGACTTGACTCTTTTAAAAGCTTTAGTTCGACAACAACTTCCAGAAAAGTATAAAGAAATCTTTTT
TGATCAATGTAAAAACGGATATGCAGGTTATATTGATGGGGGAGCTAGCCAAGAAGAATTTTATAAATTT
ATCAAACCAATTTTAGAAAAAATGGATGGTACTGAGGAATTATTGGTGAAACTAAATCGTGAAGATTTGC
TGCGCAAGCAACGGACCTTTGACAACGGCTCTATTCCCCATCAAATTCACTTGGGTGAGCTGCATGCTAT
TTTGAGAAGACAAGAAGACTTTTATCCATTTTTAAAAGACAATCGTGAGAAGATTGAAAAAATCTTGACT
TTTCGAATTCCTTATTATGTTGGTCCATTGGCGCGTGGCAATAGTCGTTTTGCATGGATGACTCGGAAGT
CTGAAGAAACAATTACCCCATGGAATTTTGAAGAAGTTGTCGATAAAGGTGCTTCAGCTCAATCATTTAT
TGAACGCATGACAGCGTTTGATAAAAATCTTCCAAATGAAAAAGTACTACCAAAACATAGTTTGCTTTAT
GAGTATTTTACGGTTTATAACGAATTGACAAAGGTCAAATATGTTACTGAAGGAATGCGAAAACCAGCAT
TTCTTTCAGGTGAACAGAAGAAAGCCATTGTTGATTTACTCTTCAAAACAAATCGAAAAGTAACCGTTAA
GCAATTAAAAGAAGATTATTTCAAAAAAATAGAATCTTTTGATAGTGTTGAAATTTCAGGAGTTGAAGAT
AGATTTAATGCTTCATTAGGTACCTACCATGATTTGCTAAAAATTATTAAAGATAAAGATTTTTTGGATA
ATGAAGAAAATGAAGATATCTTAGAGGATATTGTTTTAACATTGACCTTATTTGAAGATAGGGAGATGAT
TGAGGAAAGACTTAAAACATATGCTCACCTCTTTGATGATAAGGTGATGAAACAGCTTAAACGTCGCCGT
TATACTGGTTGGGGAGCGTTGTCTCGAAAATTGATTAATGGTATTAGGGATAAGCAATCTGGCAAAACAA
TATTAGATTTTTTGAAATCAGATGGTTTTGCCAATCGCAATTTTATGGCCCTGATCCATGATGATAGTTT
GACATTTAAAGAAGACATTCAAAAAGCACAAGTGTCTGGACAAGGCGATAGTTTACATGAACATATTGCA
AATTTAGCTGGTAGCCCTGCTATTAAAAAAGGTATTTTACAGACTGTAAAAGTTGTTGATGAATTGGTCA
AAGTAATGGGGCGGCATAAGCCAGAAAATATCGTTATTGAAATGGCACGTGAAAATCAGACAACTCAAAA
GGGCCAGAAAAATTCGCGAGAGCGTATGAAACGAATCGAAGAAGGTATCAAAGAATTAGGAAGTCAGATT
CTTAAAGAGCATCCTGTTGAAAATACTCAATTGCAAAATGAAAAGCTCTATCTCTATTATCTCCAAAATG
GAAGAGACATGTATGTGGACCAAGAATTAGATATTAATCGTTTAAGTGATTATGATGTCGATCACATTGT
TCCACAAAGTTTCCTTAAAGACGATTCAATAGACAATAAGGTCTTAACGCGTTCTGATAAAAATCGTGGT
AAATGCGATAACGTTCCAAGTGAAGAAGTAGTCAAAAAGATGAAAAACTATTGGAGACAACTTCTAAACG
CCAAGTTAATCACTCAACGTAAGTTTGATAATTTAACGAAAGCTGAACGTGGAGGTTTGAGTGAACTTGA
TAAAGCTGGTTTTATCAAACGCCAATTGGTTGAAACTCGCCAAATCACTAAGCATGTGGCACAAATTTTG
GATAGTCGCATGAATACTAAATACGATGAAAATGATAAACTTATTCGAGAGGTTAAAGTGATTACCTTAA
AATCTAAATTAGTTTCTGACTTCCGAAAAGATTTCCAATTCTATAAAGTACGTGAGATTAACAATTACCA
TCATGCCCATGATGCGTATCTAAATGCCGTCGTTGGAACTGCTTTGATTAAGAAATATCCAAAACTTGAA
TCGGAGTTTGTCTATGGTGATTATAAAGTTTATGATGTTCGTAAAATGATTGCTAAGTCTGAGCAAGAAA
TAGGCAAAGCAACCGCAAAATATTTCTTTTACTCTAATATCATGAACTTCTTCAAAACAGAAATTACACT
TGCAAATGGAGAGATTCGCAAACGCCCTCTAATCGAAACTAATGGGGAAACTGGAGAAATTGTCTGGGAT
AAAGGGCGAGATTTTGCCACAGTGCGCAAAGTATTGTCCATGCCCCAAGTCAATATTGTCAAGAAAACAG
AAGTACAGACAGGCGGATTCTCCAAGGAGTCAATTTTACCAAAAAGAAATTCGGACAAGCTTATTGCTCG
TAAAAAAGACTGGGATCCAAAAAAATATGGTGGTTTTGATAGTCCAACGGTAGCTTATTCAGTCCTAGTG
GTTGCTAAGGTGGAAAAAGGGAAATCGAAGAAGTTAAAATCCGTTAAAGAGTTACTAGGGATCACAATTA
TGGAAAGAAGTTCCTTTGAAAAAAATCCGATTGACTTTTTAGAAGCTAAAGGATATAAGGAAGTTAAAAA
AGACTTAATCATTAAACTACCTAAATATAGTCTTTTTGAGTTAGAAAACGGTCGTAAACGGATGCTGGCT
AGTGCCGGAGAATTACAAAAAGGAAATGAGCTGGCTCTGCCAAGCAAATATGTGAATTTTTTATATTTAG
CTAGTCATTATGAAAAGTTGAAGGGTAGTCCAGAAGATAACGAACAAAAACAATTGTTTGTGGAGCAGCA
TAAGCATTATTTAGATGAGATTATTGAGCAAATCAGTGAATTTTCTAAGCGTGTTATTTTAGCAGATGCC
AATTTAGATAAAGTTCTTAGTGCATATAACAAACATAGAGACAAACCAATACGTGAACAAGCAGAAAATA
TTATTCATTTATTTACGTTGACGAATCTTGGAGCTCCCGCTGCTTTTAAATATTTTGATACAACAATTGA
TCGTAAACGATATACGTCTACAAAAGAAGTTTTAGATGCCACTCTTATCCATCAATCCATCACTGGTCTT
TATGAAACACGCATTGATTTGAGTCAGCTAGGAGGTGACTAATAACATTGGAAGTGGATAACGGATCCGC
GATCGCGGCGCGCCACCTGGTGGCCGGCCGGTACCACGCGTGCGCTCTGATCCGGCTGCTAACAAAGCCC
GAAAGGAAGCTGAGTTGGCTGCTGCCACCGCTGAGCAATAACTAGCATAACCCCTTGGGGCCTCTAAACG
GGTCTTGAGGGGTTTTTTGCTGAAAGGAGGAACTATATCCGGATATCCACAGGACGGGTGTGGTCGCCAT
GATCGCGTAGTCGATAGTGGCTCCAAGTAGCGAAGCGAGCAGGACTGGGCGGCGGCCAAAGCGGTCGGAC
AGTGCTCCGAGAACGGGTGCGCATAGAAATTGCATCAACGCATATAGCGCTAGCAGCACGCCATAGTGAC
TGGCGATGCTGTCGGAATGGACGATATCCCGCAAGAGGCCCGGCAGTACCGGCATAACCAAGCCTATGCC
TACAGCATCCAGGGTGACGGTGCCGAGGATGACGATGAGCGCATTGTTAGATTTCATACACGGTGCCTGA
CTGCGTTAGCAATTTAACTGTGATAAACTACCGCATTAAAGCTTATCGATGATAAGCTGTCAAACATGAG
AATTCTTGAAGACGAAAGGGCCTCGTGATACGCCTATTTTTATAGGTTAATGTCATGATAATAATGGTTT
CTTAGACGTCAGGTGGCACTTTTCGGGGAAATGTGCGCGGAACCCCTATTTGTTTATTTTTCTAAATACA
TTCAAATATGTATCCGCTCATGAGACAATAACCCTGATAAATGCTTCAATAACATTGAAAAAGGAAGAGT
ATGAGTATTCAACATTTCCGTGTCGCCCTTATTCCCTTTTTTGCGGCATTTTGCCTTCCTGTTTTTGCTC
ACCCAGAAACGCTGGTGAAAGTAAAAGATGCTGAAGATCAGTTGGGTGCACGAGTGGGTTACATCGAACT
GGATCTCAACAGCGGTAAGATCCTTGAGAGTTTTCGCCCCGAAGAACGTTTTCCAATGATGAGCACTTTT
AAAGTTCTGCTATGTGGCGCGGTATTATCCCGTGTTGACGCCGGGCAAGAGCAACTCGGTCGCCGCATAC
ACTATTCTCAGAATGACTTGGTTGAGTACTCACCAGTCACAGAAAAGCATCTTACGGATGGCATGACAGT
AAGAGAATTATGCAGTGCTGCCATAACCATGAGTGATAACACTGCGGCCAACTTACTTCTGACAACGATC
GGAGGACCGAAGGAGCTAACCGCTTTTTTGCACAACATGGGGGATCATGTAACTCGCCTTGATCGTTGGG
AACCGGAGCTGAATGAAGCCATACCAAACGACGAGCGTGACACCACGATGCCTGCAGCAATGGCAACAAC
GTTGCGCAAACTATTAACTGGCGAACTACTTACTCTAGCTTCCCGGCAACAATTAATAGACTGGATGGAG
GCGGATAAAGTTGCAGGACCACTTCTGCGCTCGGCCCTTCCGGCTGGCTGGTTTATTGCTGATAAATCTG
GAGCCGGTGAGCGTGGGTCTCGCGGTATCATTGCAGCACTGGGGCCAGATGGTAAGCCCTCCCGTATCGT
AGTTATCTACACGACGGGGAGTCAGGCAACTATGGATGAACGAAATAGACAGATCGCTGAGATAGGTGCC
TCACTGATTAAGCATTGGTAACTGTCAGACCAAGTTTACTCATATATACTTTAGATTGATTTAAAACTTC
ATTTTTAATTTAAAAGGATCTAGGTGAAGATCCTTTTTGATAATCTCATGACCAAAATCCCTTAACGTGA
GTTTTCGTTCCACTGAGCGTCAGACCCCGTAGAAAAGATCAAAGGATCTTCTTGAGATCCTTTTTTTCTG
CGCGTAATCTGCTGCTTGCAAACAAAAAAACCACCGCTACCAGCGGTGGTTTGTTTGCCGGATCAAGAGC
TACCAACTCTTTTTCCGAAGGTAACTGGCTTCAGCAGAGCGCAGATACCAAATACTGTCCTTCTAGTGTA
GCCGTAGTTAGGCCACCACTTCAAGAACTCTGTAGCACCGCCTACATACCTCGCTCTGCTAATCCTGTTA
CCAGTGGCTGCTGCCAGTGGCGATAAGTCGTGTCTTACCGGGTTGGACTCAAGACGATAGTTACCGGATA
AGGCGCAGCGGTCGGGCTGAACGGGGGGTTCGTGCACACAGCCCAGCTTGGAGCGAACGACCTACACCGA
ACTGAGATACCTACAGCGTGAGCTATGAGAAAGCGCCACGCTTCCCGAAGGGAGAAAGGCGGACAGGTAT
CCGGTAAGCGGCAGGGTCGGAACAGGAGAGCGCACGAGGGAGCTTCCAGGGGGAAACGCCTGGTATCTTT
ATAGTCCTGTCGGGTTTCGCCACCTCTGACTTGAGCGTCGATTTTTGTGATGCTCGTCAGGGGGGCGGAG
CCTATGGAAAAACGCCAGCAACGCGGCCTTTTTACGGTTCCTGGCCTTTTGCTGGCCTTTTGCTCACATG
TTCTTTCCTGCGTTATCCCCTGATTCTGTGGATAACCGTATTACCGCCTTTGAGTGAGCTGATACCGCTC
GCCGCAGCCGAACGACCGAGCGCAGCGAGTCAGTGAGCGAGGAAGCGGAAGAGCGCCTGATGCGGTATTT
TCTCCTTACGCATCTGTGCGGTATTTCACACCGCAATGGTGCACTCTCAGTACAATCTGCTCTGATGCCG
CATAGTTAAGCCAGTATACACTCCGCTATCGCTACGTGACTGGGTCATGGCTGCGCCCCGACACCCGCCA
ACACCCGCTGACGCGCCCTGACGGGCTTGTCTGCTCCCGGCATCCGCTTACAGACAAGCTGTGACCGTCT
CCGGGAGCTGCATGTGTCAGAGGTTTTCACCGTCATCACCGAAACGCGCGAGGCAGCTGCGGTAAAGCTC
ATCAGCGTGGTCGTGAAGCGATTCACAGATGTCTGCCTGTTCATCCGCGTCCAGCTCGTTGAGTTTCTCC
AGAAGCGTTAATGTCTGGCTTCTGATAAAGCGGGCCATGTTAAGGGCGGTTTTTTCCTGTTTGGTCACTG
ATGCCTCCGTGTAAGGGGGATTTCTGTTCATGGGGGTAATGATACCGATGAAACGAGAGAGGATGCTCAC
GATACGGGTTACTGATGATGAACATGCCCGGTTACTGGAACGTTGTGAGGGTAAACAACTGGCGGTATGG
ATGCGGCGGGACCAGAGAAAAATCACTCAGGGTCAATGCCAGCGCTTCGTTAATACAGATGTAGGTGTTC
CACAGGGTAGCCAGCAGCATCCTGCGATGCAGATCCGGAACATAATGGTGCAGGGCGCTGACTTCCGCGT
TTCCAGACTTTACGAAACACGGAAACCGAAGACCATTCATGTTGTTGCTCAGGTCGCAGACGTTTTGCAG
CAGCAGTCGCTTCACGTTCGCTCGCGTATCGGTGATTCATTCTGCTAACCAGTAAGGCAACCCCGCCAGC
CTAGCCGGGTCCTCAACGACAGGAGCACGATCATGCGCACCCGTGGCCAGGACCCAACGCTGCCCGAGAT
GCGCCGCGTGCGGCTGCTGGAGATGGCGGACGCGATGGATATGTTCTGCCAAGGGTTGGTTTGCGCATTC
ACAGTTCTCCGCAAGAATTGATTGGCTCCAATTCTTGGAGTGGTGAATCCGTTAGCGAGGTGCCGCCGGC
TTCCATTCAGGTCGAGGTGGCCCGGCTCCATGCACCGCGACGCAACGCGGGGAGGCAGACAAGGTATAGG
GCGGCGCCTACAATCCATGCCAACCCGTTCCATGTGCTCGCCGAGGCGGCATAAATCGCCGTGACGATCA
GCGGTCCAATGATCGAAGTTAGGCTGGTAAGAGCCGCGAGCGATCCTTGAAGCTGTCCCTGATGGTCGTC
ATCTACCTGCCTGGACAGCATGGCCTGCAACGCGGGCATCCCGATGCCGCCGGAAGCGAGAAGAATCATA
ATGGGGAAGGCCATCCAGCCTCGCGTCGCGAACGCCAGCAAGACGTAGCCCAGCGCGTCGGCCGCCATGC
CGGCGATAATGGCCTGCTTCTCGCCGAAACGTTTGGTGGCGGGACCAGTGACGAAGGCTTGAGCGAGGGC
GTGCAAGATTCCGAATACCGCAAGCGACAGGCCGATCATCGTCGCGCTCCAGCGAAAGCGGTCCTCGCCG
AAAATGACCCAGAGCGCTGCCGGCACCTGTCCTACGAGTTGCATGATAAAGAAGACAGTCATAAGTGCGG
CGACGATAGTCATGCCCCGCGCCCACCGGAAGGAGCTGACTGGGTTGAAGGCTCTCAAGGGCATCGGTCG
ACGCTCTCCCTTATGCGACTCCTGCATTAGGAAGCAGCCCAGTAGTAGGTTGAGGCCGTTGAG
Features (pLannotate 1.2.2; 17 found; start..end, strand, type, name):
    236..254     +  promoter       T7 promoter: promoter for bacteriophage T7 RNA polymerase
    343..365     +  RBS            RBS: efficient ribosome binding site from bacteriophage T7 gene 10 (Olins and Rangwala, 1989)
    385..414     +  CDS            10xHis: 10xHis affinity tag
    424..1524    +  CDS            MBP: maltose binding protein from E. coli; malE (mutated); This version of the gene does not encode a signal sequence, so MBP will remain in the cytosol.
   1579..1595    +  CDS            TEV site (fragment): tobacco etch virus (TEV) protease recognition and cleavage site
   1606..5710    +  CDS            Cas9 (fragment): Cas9 (Csn1) endonuclease from the Streptococcus pyogenes Type II CRISPR/Cas system generates RNA-guided double strand breaks in DNA
   5795..5844    +  CDS            SET1 (fragment): solubility-enhancement tag derived from T7 phage gene 10B
   5852..5899    +  terminator     T7 terminator: transcription terminator for bacteriophage T7 RNA polymerase
   5925..6217    -  CDS            TcR (fragment): tetracycline efflux protein; tet; confers resistance to tetracycline
   6265..6293    -  promoter       tet promoter: E. coli promoter for tetracycline efflux protein gene
   6406..6510    +  promoter       AmpR promoter: bla
   6511..7371    +  CDS            AmpR: β-lactamase; bla; confers resistance to ampicillin, carbenicillin, and related antibiotics
   7542..8130    +  rep_origin     ori: high-copy-number ColE1/pMB1/pBR322/pUC origin of replication
   8316..8455    -  misc_feature   bom: basis of mobility region from pBR322
   8557..8748    -  CDS            rop: Rop protein, which maintains plasmids at low copy number; rop
   8765..9145    +  CDS            YPB1_ECOLX: Protein predicted: Swiss-Prot protein existence level 4. From Escherichia coli.
   9387..214     -  CDS            TcR (fragment) (across the origin): tetracycline efflux protein; tet; confers resistance to tetracycline
