[The description below was written by a language model from this plasmid's Addgene catalogue record and pLannotate feature annotations shown in this document.]
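Description:
pJSC120 is a 10,073 nt bacterial expression plasmid built on the pCT10 backbone for producing a modified Streptococcus pyogenes Cas9 protein in E. coli. It is propagated through a ColE1/pMB1-type origin and selected with ampicillin via the bla gene. The catalogue lists it as high copy, although the annotation also detects pBR322-derived rop and bom elements. Two fragments of the tetracycline resistance gene and its promoter flank the expression cassette. They appear to be nonfunctional remnants of a pBR322-like ancestor interrupted by the insert.

Expression is driven by a T7 promoter with the phage T7 gene 10 ribosome binding site and ends at a T7 terminator, so a host supplying T7 RNA polymerase is needed for production. The open reading frame encodes an N-terminal 10xHis tag, a signal-sequence-free (cytosolic) maltose binding protein and a TEV protease site, followed by Cas9. This arrangement allows affinity purification, improved solubility and subsequent removal of the tags. A short match annotated as a SET1 fragment lies between the Cas9 coding region and the terminator and is probably vector-derived sequence.

The Cas9 carries seven substitutions. C80S and C574S remove the native cysteines, while S355C and S867C introduce two new ones. This design is typical for site-specific attachment of a donor and acceptor dye pair, consistent with the "HNH FRET variant" name, which indicates monitoring of HNH nuclease domain conformation. N497A, R661A and Q695A are added on top of this labelling scaffold. The associated study concerns proofreading and targeting accuracy of Cas9, so the purified protein is suited to biophysical analysis of how these mutations affect HNH domain movement.
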