Addgene plasmid #101208: pJSC120 - Bacterial expression plasmid for SpCas9 + N497A/R661A/Q695A, HNH FRET variant
Purpose: Bacterial expression plasmid for SpCas9 + N497A/R661A/Q695A, HNH FRET variant
Depositing lab: Jennifer Doudna & Keith Joung. Depositing organization: University of California, Berkeley. Publication: Enhanced proofreading governs CRISPR-Cas9 targeting accuracy. Chen JS, Dagdas YS, Kleinstiver BP, Welch MM, Sousa AA, Harrington LB, Sternberg SH, Joung JK, Yildiz A, Doudna JA. Nature. 2017 Sep 20. doi: 10.1038/nature24268. PubMed 28931002.
Backbone
  Vector backbone: pCT10
  Backbone manufacturer: Doudna lab
  Vector type: Bacterial Expression
Growth in bacteria
  Bacterial resistance: Ampicillin, 100 μg/mL
  Growth temperature: 37°C
  Growth strain: DH5alpha
  Copy number: High Copy
Gene/Insert
  Gene/Insert name: SpCas9 variant C80S/C574S/S355C/S867C/N497A/R661A/Q695A (alt name: Streptococcus pyogenes Cas9)
  Species: Streptococcus pyogenes
  Mutation: C80S, C574S, S355C, S867C, N497A, R661A and Q695A
  Promoter: T7
  Tag / fusion protein: 10x His (N terminal on backbone); MBP (N terminal on backbone); TEV site (N terminal on backbone)
  Cloning method: Gibson Cloning
  Sequencing primers: 5′ T7; 3′ T7-term
Terms and licenses: Academic/Nonprofit Terms; Industry Terms: Not Available to Industry
Depositor comments: Please visit https://www.biorxiv.org/content/early/2017/08/12/160036 for bioRxiv preprint.
How to cite: pJSC120 - Bacterial expression plasmid for SpCas9 + N497A/R661A/Q695A, HNH FRET variant was a gift from Jennifer Doudna & Keith Joung (Addgene plasmid # 101208 ; http://n2t.net/addgene:101208 ; RRID:Addgene_101208)
